Addgene plasmid #176451: pVRC8400-SARS-CoV-2-RBD-SD1-K417T-E484K-N501Y-AVI
Purpose: Expresses SARS-CoV-2 RBD-SD1 domain containing K417T-E484K-N501Y mutations with single chain Fc, HRV3C protease cleavage site, and AVI tag
Depositing lab: Peter Kwong. Depositing organization: National Institute of Allergy and Infectious Diseases (NIAID). Publication: Molecular probes of spike ectodomain and its subdomains for SARS-CoV-2 variants, Alpha through Omicron. Teng IT, Nazzari AF, Choe M, Liu T, Oliveira de Souza M, Petrova Y, Tsybovsky Y, Wang S, Zhang B, Artamonov M, Madan B, Huang A, Lopez Acevedo SN, Pan X, Ruckwardt TJ, DeKosky BJ, Mascola JR, Misasi J, Sullivan NJ, Zhou T, Kwong PD. PLoS One. 2022 May 24;17(5):e0268767. doi: 10.1371/journal.pone.0268767. eCollection 2022. PubMed 35609088.
Backbone
  Vector backbone: pVRC8400
  Vector type: Mammalian Expression
Growth in bacteria
  Bacterial resistance: Kanamycin, 50 μg/mL
  Growth temperature: 37°C
  Growth strain: DH5alpha
  Copy number: Unknown
Gene/Insert
  Gene/Insert name: SARS-CoV-2-RBD-SD1-K417T-E484K-N501Y
  Mutation: K417T, E484K, N501Y
  Entrez Gene: S (a.k.a. GU280_gp02, spike glycoprotein)
  Tag / fusion protein: scFc (N terminal on insert); HRV3C (N terminal on insert); AVI (C terminal on insert)
Terms and licenses: Academic/Nonprofit Terms; Industry Terms: Not Available to Industry
How to cite: pVRC8400-SARS-CoV-2-RBD-SD1-K417T-E484K-N501Y-AVI was a gift from Peter Kwong (Addgene plasmid # 176451 ; http://n2t.net/addgene:176451 ; RRID:Addgene_176451)
