[The description below was written by a language model from this plasmid's Addgene catalogue record and pLannotate feature annotations shown in this document.]
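Description:
pVRC8400-SARS-CoV-2-RBD-SD1-K417T-E484K-N501Y-AVI is a mammalian expression plasmid of about 6.8 kb built on the pVRC8400 backbone. It is designed to produce a soluble fragment of the SARS-CoV-2 spike glycoprotein by transfection of mammalian cells. It is propagated in E. coli through a high-copy ColE1/pUC-type origin and selected with kanamycin via an aph(3')-Ia (KanR) gene. Short remnants of rop, bom, β-lactamase and a Tn903 transposase are also annotated, and these are non-functional backbone leftovers.

The expression cassette is driven by the CMV immediate-early enhancer and promoter. These are followed by a truncated HTLV-1 5' LTR segment and a partial CMV intron A, elements commonly placed in the 5' untranslated region to boost expression, and the cassette ends in a bovine growth hormone polyadenylation signal. The open reading frame begins with a short match to a mouse immunoglobulin heavy-chain variable gene, which most likely represents a secretion leader. Next comes human IgG1 constant-region sequence corresponding to the single-chain Fc (scFc) listed in the record, then an HRV3C protease cleavage site. The spike fragment covers the receptor-binding domain and subdomain 1 (RBD-SD1), and a C-terminal AVI tag completes the fusion. The HRV3C site and AVI tag are catalogued but not individually annotated in the feature table.

The insert carries the K417T, E484K and N501Y substitutions. The Fc partner allows affinity capture of the secreted fusion, HRV3C cleavage can release the RBD-SD1 portion, and the AVI tag permits site-specific biotinylation by BirA. This design fits the associated publication's aim of generating molecular probes of spike subdomains for SARS-CoV-2 variants.
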