Features (pLannotate 1.2.2; 15 found; start..end, strand, type, name):
     66..101     +  CDS            rop (fragment): Rop protein, which maintains plasmids at low copy number; rop
    203..301     +  misc_feature   bom (fragment): basis of mobility region from pBR322
    387..766     +  enhancer       CMV enhancer: human cytomegalovirus immediate early enhancer
    767..970     +  promoter       CMV promoter: human cytomegalovirus (CMV) immediate early promoter
   1059..1286    +  LTR            5' LTR (truncated) (fragment): truncated 5' long terminal repeat (LTR) from human T-cell leukemia virus (HTLV) type 1
   1290..1400    +  intron         CMV intron (fragment): modified intron A from human cytomegalovirus
   1451..1519    +  CDS            Ighv1-61 (fragment): HVM05_MOUSE - Also known as Igh-VJ558. Experimental evidence at protein level: Swiss-Prot protein existence level 1. From Mus musculus (Mouse).
   1853..2869    +  CDS            IGHG1: IGHG1_HUMAN - Experimental evidence at protein level: Swiss-Prot protein existence level 1. Constant region of immunoglobulin heavy chains. Immunoglobulins, also known as antibodies, are membrane-bound or secreted glycoproteins produced by B lymphocytes. In the recognition phase of humoral immunity, the membrane-bound immunoglobulins serve as receptors which, upon binding of a specific antigen, trigger the clonal expansion and differentiation of B lymphocytes into immunoglobulins- secreting plasma cells. Secreted immunoglobulins mediate the effector phase of humoral immunity, which results in
   2924..3751    +  CDS            S (fragment): SPIKE_SARS2 - Experimental evidence at protein level: Swiss-Prot protein existence level 1. [Spike glycoprotein]: May down-regulate host tetherin (BST2) by lysosomal degradation, thereby counteracting its antiviral activity. From Severe acute respiratory syndrome coronavirus 2 (2019-nCoV) (SARS-CoV-2).
   3840..4064    +  polyA_signal   bGH poly(A) signal: bovine growth hormone polyadenylation signal
   4602..5190    -  rep_origin     ori: high-copy-number ColE1/pMB1/pBR322/pUC origin of replication
   5362..5433    -  CDS            bla(M) (fragment): β-lactamase lacking the signal sequence; bla(M); allows cytosolic expression of β-lactamase
   5445..5591    -  CDS            TRA2_ECOLX (fragment): Protein predicted: Swiss-Prot protein existence level 4. Required for transposition of transposon Tn903. From Escherichia coli.
   5732..6547    -  CDS            KanR: aminoglycoside phosphotransferase; aph(3')-Ia; confers resistance to kanamycin in bacteria or G418 (Geneticin®) in eukaryotes
   6670..6757    -  promoter       AmpR promoter (fragment): bla
>Addgene plasmid #176451 | pVRC8400-SARS-CoV-2-RBD-SD1-K417T-E484K-N501Y-AVI | addgene full sequence | sequence record 347374 | Addgene NGS Result
TCTAAGAAACCATTATTATCATGACATTAACCTATAAAAATAGGCGTATCACGAGGCCCTTTCGTCTCGC
GCGTTTCGGTGATGACGGTGAAAACCTCTGACACATGCAGCTCCCGGAGACGGTCACAGCTTGTCTGTAA
GCGGATGCCGGGAGCAGACAAGCCCGTCAGGGCGCGTCAGCGGGTGTTGGCGGGTGTCGGGGCTGGCTTA
ACTATGCGGCATCAGAGCAGATTGTACTGAGAGTGCACCATATGCGGTGTGAAATACCGCACAGATGCGT
AAGGAGAAAATACCGCATCAGATTGGCTATTGGCCATTGCATACGTTGTATCCATATCATAATATGTACA
TTTATATTGGCTCATGTCCAACATTACCGCCATGTTGACATTGATTATTGACTAGTTATTAATAGTAATC
AATTACGGGGTCATTAGTTCATAGCCCATATATGGAGTTCCGCGTTACATAACTTACGGTAAATGGCCCG
CCTGGCTGACCGCCCAACGACCCCCGCCCATTGACGTCAATAATGACGTATGTTCCCATAGTAACGCCAA
TAGGGACTTTCCATTGACGTCAATGGGTGGAGTATTTACGGTAAACTGCCCACTTGGCAGTACATCAAGT
GTATCATATGCCAAGTACGCCCCCTATTGACGTCAATGACGGTAAATGGCCCGCCTGGCATTATGCCCAG
TACATGACCTTATGGGACTTTCCTACTTGGCAGTACATCTACGTATTAGTCATCGCTATTACCATGGTGA
TGCGGTTTTGGCAGTACATCAATGGGCGTGGATAGCGGTTTGACTCACGGGGATTTCCAAGTCTCCACCC
CATTGACGTCAATGGGAGTTTGTTTTGGCACCAAAATCAACGGGACTTTCCAAAATGTCGTAACAACTCC
GCCCCATTGACGCAAATGGGCGGTAGGCGTGTACGGTGGGAGGTCTATATAAGCAGAGCTCGTTTAGTGA
ACCGTCAGATCGCCTGGAGACGCCATCCACGCTGTTTTGACCTCCATAGAAGACACCGGGACCGATCCAG
CCTCCATCGGCTCGCATCTCTCCTTCACGCGCCCGCCGCCCTACCTGAGGCCGCCATCCACGCCGGTTGA
GTCGCGTTCTGCCGCCTCCCGCCTGTGGTGCCTCCTGAACTGCGTCCGCCGTCTAGGTAAGTTTAAAGCT
CAGGTCGAGACCGGGCCTTTGTCCGGCGCTCCCTTGGAGCCTACCTAGACTCAGCCGGCTCTCCACGCTT
TGCCTGACCCTGCTTGCTCAACTCTAGTTAACGGTGGAGGGCAGTGTAGTCTGAGCAGTACTCGTTGCTG
CCGCGCGCGCCACCAGACATAATAGCTGACAGACTAACAGACTGTTCCTTTCCATGGGTCTTTTCTGCAG
TCACCGTCGTCGACACGTGTGATCAGATATCGCGGCCGCTCTAGACCACCATGGGATGGTCATGTATCAT
CCTTTTTCTAGTAGCAACTGCAACCGGTGTACATTCCGCACCAGAGCTGCTGGGAGGACCTAGCGTGTTC
CTGTTTCCCCCTAAGCCTAAGGACACCCTGATGATCAGCCGGACCCCAGAGGTGACATGCGTGGTGGTGG
ACGTGTCCCACGAGGACCCCGAGGTGAAGTTCAACTGGTACGTGGATGGCGTGGAGGTGCACAATGCCAA
GACCAAGCCAAGGGAGGAGCAGTACAACTCTACCTATCGCGTGGTGAGCGTGCTGACAGTGCTGCACCAG
GACTGGCTGAACGGCAAGGAGTACAAGTGTAAGGTGTCTAATAAGGCCCTGCCTGCCCCAATCGAGAAGA
CCATCAGCAAGGCAAAGGGACAGCCAAGGGAGCCTCAGGTGTATACCCTGCCACCCAGCCGCGACGAGCT
GACAAAGAACCAGGTGTCCCTGTACTGCCTGGTGAAGGGCTTCTATCCTTCCGATATCGCCGTGGAGTGG
GAGTCTAATGGCCAGCCAGAGAACAATTACAAGACCACACCTCCAGTGCTGGACTCCGATGGCTCTTTCT
TTCTGTATTCCAAGCTGACCGTGGATAAGAGCCGGTGGCAGCAGGGCAACGTGTTTAGCTGTTCCGTGAT
GCACGAGGCCCTGCACAATCACTACACACAGAAGTCTCTGAGCCTGTCCCCCGGCAAGGGAGGAGGAGGC
AGCGGCGGAGGAGGCTCCGGAGGCGGCGGCTCTGGCGGCGGCGGCAGCGCCCCTGAACTGCTGGGAGGAC
CAAGCGTGTTCCTGTTTCCACCTAAGCCCAAAGATACCCTGATGATCTCCAGGACCCCTGAAGTCACCTG
CGTGGTCGTGGACGTGTCTCATGAGGACCCCGAAGTCAAGTTCAACTGGTACGTGGACGGAGTCGAAGTC
CATAACGCCAAGACCAAGCCTAGAGAAGAGCAGTACAACTCCACCTATAGAGTGGTGTCTGTGCTGACAG
TGCTGCATCAGGATTGGCTGAATGGCAAGGAATATAAGTGTAAGGTGAGCAATAAGGCCCTGCCCGCCCC
TATCGAGAAGACCATCTCTAAAGCCAAAGGACAGCCAAGGGAGCCACAGGTGTATACACTGCCACCCAGC
CGGGACGAGCTGACCAAGAACCAGGTGAGCCTGACATGTCTGGTCAAGGGCTTCTACCCCAGTGACATTG
CTGTGGAGTGGGAGTCCAATGGCCAGCCTGAGAACAATTATAAAACTACCCCACCAGTGCTGGACAGCGA
TGGCTCCTTCTTTCTGACCAGCAAGCTGACAGTGGATAAGTCCCGCTGGCAGCAGGGAAACGTGTTTTCT
TGTAGCGTGATGCATGAGGCCCTGCATAACCACTACACCCAGAAGTCCCTGTCTCTGAGCCCAGGCAAGG
GAGGCAGCGGAGGCGGAGGCAGCGGAGGCCTGGAGGTGCTGTTTCAGGGCCCTCGGGTGCAGCCTACAGA
GAGCATCGTGCGATTTCCAAACATTACCAACCTCTGCCCCTTCGGCGAGGTGTTTAACGCCACAAGATTT
GCCTCCGTTTACGCCTGGAATAGAAAGAGAATCAGCAATTGTGTGGCCGACTACTCCGTGCTGTATAACA
GCGCCTCTTTCAGCACCTTCAAGTGCTACGGCGTTTCCCCAACAAAGCTGAATGACCTGTGCTTCACCAA
CGTGTACGCCGACTCCTTCGTAATTAGAGGCGATGAGGTGCGGCAGATCGCACCAGGCCAGACCGGTACC
ATCGCTGACTACAACTATAAGCTGCCTGATGATTTTACAGGCTGCGTGATCGCCTGGAACTCTAACAACC
TGGATAGCAAGGTGGGCGGCAACTACAACTACCTGTACCGGCTGTTTCGCAAGTCTAACCTGAAACCTTT
CGAGAGAGACATCTCCACAGAGATCTACCAGGCCGGTTCTACACCTTGTAACGGGGTGAAAGGCTTCAAC
TGTTACTTCCCTCTGCAAAGCTACGGCTTCCAGCCTACCTACGGAGTCGGCTACCAGCCATACCGGGTGG
TCGTGCTGTCCTTCGAGTTACTCCACGCCCCCGCCACCGTCTGCGGTCCTAAGAAGTCCACCAATCTGGT
TAAGAACAAATGCGTGAACTTCAACTTCAACGGCCTGACCGGGACCGGCGTGCTGACCGAAAGCAACAAA
AAGTTCCTCCCCTTCCAGCAGTTCGGCCGTGATATCGCTGACACCACAGATGCCGTCAGAGATCCACAGA
CCCTGGAAATCCTGGATATTACACCCTGCTCCGGAGGAGGCCTGGTGCCACAGCAGAGCGGAGGCCTGAA
CGACATCTTCGAGGCCCAGAAGATCGAGTGGCACGAGGGCTGATGAGGATCCAGATCTGCTGTGCCTTCT
AGTTGCCAGCCATCTGTTGTTTGCCCCTCCCCCGTGCCTTCCTTGACCCTGGAAGGTGCCACTCCCACTG
TCCTTTCCTAATAAAATGAGGAAATTGCATCGCATTGTCTGAGTAGGTGTCATTCTATTCTGGGGGGTGG
GGTGGGGCAGGACAGCAAGGGGGAGGATTGGGAAGACAATAGCAGGCATGCTGGGGATGCGGTGGGCTCT
ATGGGTACCCAGGTGCTGAAGAATTGACCCGGTTCCTCCTGGGCCAGAAAGAAGCAGGCACATCCCCTTC
TCTGTGACACACCCTGTCCACGCCCCTGGTTCTTAGTTCCAGCCCCACTCATAGGACACTCATAGCTCAG
GAGGGCTCCGCCTTCAATCCCACCCGCTAAAGTACTTGGAGCGGTCTCTCCCTCCCTCATCAGCCCACCA
AACCAAACCTAGCCTCCAAGAGTGGGAAGAAATTAAAGCAAGATAGGCTATTAAGTGCAGAGGGAGAGAA
AATGCCTCCAACATGTGAGGAAGTAATGAGAGAAATCATAGAATTTTAAGGCCATGATTTAAGGCCATCA
TGGCCTTAATCTTCCGCTTCCTCGCTCACTGACTCGCTGCGCTCGGTCGTTCGGCTGCGGCGAGCGGTAT
CAGCTCACTCAAAGGCGGTAATACGGTTATCCACAGAATCAGGGGATAACGCAGGAAAGAACATGTGAGC
AAAAGGCCAGCAAAAGGCCAGGAACCGTAAAAAGGCCGCGTTGCTGGCGTTTTTCCATAGGCTCCGCCCC
CCTGACGAGCATCACAAAAATCGACGCTCAAGTCAGAGGTGGCGAAACCCGACAGGACTATAAAGATACC
AGGCGTTTCCCCCTGGAAGCTCCCTCGTGCGCTCTCCTGTTCCGACCCTGCCGCTTACCGGATACCTGTC
CGCCTTTCTCCCTTCGGGAAGCGTGGCGCTTTCTCATAGCTCACGCTGTAGGTATCTCAGTTCGGTGTAG
GTCGTTCGCTCCAAGCTGGGCTGTGTGCACGAACCCCCCGTTCAGCCCGACCGCTGCGCCTTATCCGGTA
ACTATCGTCTTGAGTCCAACCCGGTAAGACACGACTTATCGCCACTGGCAGCAGCCACTGGTAACAGGAT
TAGCAGAGCGAGGTATGTAGGCGGTGCTACAGAGTTCTTGAAGTGGTGGCCTAACTACGGCTACACTAGA
AGAACAGTATTTGGTATCTGCGCTCTGCTGAAGCCAGTTACCTTCGGAAAAAGAGTTGGTAGCTCTTGAT
CCGGCAAACAAACCACCGCTGGTAGCGGTGGTTTTTTTGTTTGCAAGCAGCAGATTACGCGCAGAAAAAA
AGGATCTCAAGAAGATCCTTTGATCTTTTCTACGGGGTCTGACGCTCAGTGGAACGAAAACTCACGTTAA
GGGATTTTGGTCATGAGATTATCAAAAAGGATCTTCACCTAGATCCTTTTAAATTAAAAATGAAGTTTTA
AATCAATCTAAAGTATATATGAGTAAACTTGGTCTGACAGTTACCAATGCTTAATCAGTGAGGCACCTAT
CTCAGCGATCTGTCTATTTCGTTCATCCATAGTTGCCTGACTCGGGGGGGGGGGGCGCTGAGGTCTGCCT
CGTGAAGAAGGTGTTGCTGACTCATACCAGGCCTGAATCGCCCCATCATCCAGCCAGAAAGTGAGGGAGC
CACGGTTGATGAGAGCTTTGTTGTAGGTGGACCAGTTGGTGATTTTGAACTTTTGCTTTGCCACGGAACG
GTCTGCGTTGTCGGGAAGATGCGTGATCTGATCCTTCAACTCAGCAAAAGTTCGATTTATTCAACAAAGC
CGCCGTCCCGTCAAGTCAGCGTAATGCTCTGCCAGTGTTACAACCAATTAACCAATTCTGATTAGAAAAA
CTCATCGAGCATCAAATGAAACTGCAATTTATTCATATCAGGATTATCAATACCATATTTTTGAAAAAGC
CGTTTCTGTAATGAAGGAGAAAACTCACCGAGGCAGTTCCATAGGATGGCAAGATCCTGGTATCGGTCTG
CGATTCCGACTCGTCCAACATCAATACAACCTATTAATTTCCCCTCGTCAAAAATAAGGTTATCAAGTGA
GAAATCACCATGAGTGACGACTGAATCCGGTGAGAATGGCAAAAGCTTATGCATTTCTTTCCAGACTTGT
TCAACAGGCCAGCCATTACGCTCGTCATCAAAATCACTCGCATCAACCAAACCGTTATTCATTCGTGATT
GCGCCTGAGCGAGACGAAATACGCGATCGCTGTTAAAAGGACAATTACAAACAGGAATCGAATGCAACCG
GCGCAGGAACACTGCCAGCGCATCAACAATATTTTCACCTGAATCAGGATATTCTTCTAATACCTGGAAT
GCTGTTTTCCCGGGGATCGCAGTGGTGAGTAACCATGCATCATCAGGAGTACGGATAAAATGCTTGATGG
TCGGAAGAGGCATAAATTCCGTCAGCCAGTTTAGTCTGACCATCTCATCTGTAACATCATTGGCAACGCT
ACCTTTGCCATGTTTCAGAAACAACTCTGGCGCATCGGGCTTCCCATACAATCGATAGATTGTCGCACCT
GATTGCCCGACATTATCGCGAGCCCATTTATACCCATATAAATCAGCATCCATGTTGGAATTTAATCGCG
GCCTCGAGCAAGACGTTTCCCGTTGAATATGGCTCATAACACCCCTTGTATTACTGTTTATGTAAGCAGA
CAGTTTTATTGTTCATGATGATATATTTTTATCTTGTGCAATGTAACATCAGAGATTTTGAGACACAACG
TGGCTTTCCCCCCCCCCCCATTATTGAAGCATTTATCAGGGTTATTGTCTCATGAGCGGATACATATTTG
AATGTATTTAGAAAAATAAACAAATAGGGGTTCCGCGCACATTTCCCCGAAAAGTGCCACCTGACG
